>Addgene plasmid #106092 | pET28a_TIAL1 | addgene full sequence | sequence record 203304 | Addgene NGS Result
TGGCGAATGGG
[124 nt withheld, positions 12-135]
C
[91 nt withheld, positions 137-227]
A
[49 nt withheld, positions 229-277]
CCTTTGACGTTGGAGTCCACGTTCTTT
[37 nt withheld, positions 305-341]
ACCCTATCTCGGTCTATTCTTTTGATTTATAAGGGATTTTGCCGATTTCGGCCTATTGGTTAAAAAATGA
GCTGATTTAACAAAAATTTAACGCGAATTTTAACAAAATATTAACGCTTACAATTTAGGTGGCACTTTTC
GGGGAAATGTGCGCGGAACCCCTATTTGTTTATTTTTCTAAATACATTCAAATATGTATCCGCTCATGAA
TTAATTCTTAGAAAAACTCATCGAGCATCAAATGAAACTGCAATTTATTCATATCAGGATTATCAATACC
ATATTTTTGAAAAAGCCGTTTCTGTAATGAAGGAGAAAACTCACCGAGGCAGTTCCATAGGATGGCAAGA
TCCTGGTATCGGTCTGCGATTCCGACTCGTCCAACATCAATACAACCTATTAATTTCCCCTCGTCAAAAA
TAAGGTTATCAAGTGAGAAATCACCATGAGTGACGACTGAATCCGGTGAGAATGGCAAAAGTTTATGCAT
TTCTTTCCAGACTTGTTCAACAGGCCAGCCATTACGCTCGTCATCAAAATCACTCGCATCAACCAAACCG
TTATTCATTCGTGATTGCGCCTGAGCGAGACGAAATACGCGATCGCTGTTAAAAGGACAATTACAAACAG
GAATCGAATGCAACCGGCGCAGGAACACTGCCAGCGCATCAACAATATTTTCACCTGAATCAGGATATTC
TTCTAATACCTGGAATGCTGTTTTCCCGGGGATCGCAGTGGTGAGTAACCATGCATCATCAGGAGTACGG
ATAAAATGCTTGATGGTCGGAAGAGGCATAAATTCCGTCAGCCAGTTTAGTCTGACCATCTCATCTGTAA
CATCATTGGCAACGCTACCTTTGCCATGTTTCAGAAACAACTCTGGCGCATCGGGCTTCCCATACAATCG
ATAGATTGTCGCACCTGATTGCCCGACATTATCGCGAGCCCATTTATACCCATATAAATCAGCATCCATG
TTGGAATTTAATCGCGGCCTAGAGCAAGACGTTTCCCGTTGAATATGGCTCATAACACCCCTTGTATTAC
TGTTTATGTAAGCAGACAGTTTTATTGTTCATGACCAAAATCCCTTAACGTGAGTTTTCGTTCCACTGAG
CGTCAGACCCCGTAGAAAAGATCAAAGGATCTTCTTGAGATCCTTTTTTTCTGCGCGTAATCTGCTGCTT
GCAAACAAAAAAACCACCGCTACCAGCGGTGGTTTGTTTGCCGGATCAAGAGCTACCAACTCTTTTTCCG
AAGGTAACTGGCTTCAGCAGAGCGCAGATACCAAATACTGTCCTTCTAGTGTAGCCGTAGTTAGGCCACC
ACTTCAAGAACTCTGTAGCACCGCCTACATACCTCGCTCTGCTAATCCTGTTACCAGTGGCTGCTGCCAG
TGGCGATAAGTCGTGTCTTACCGGGTTGGACTCAAGACGATAGTTACCGGATAAGGCGCAGCGGTCGGGC
TGAACGGGGGGTTCGTGCACACAGCCCAGCTTGGAGCGAACGACCTACACCGAACTGAGATACCTACAGC
GTGAGCTATGAGAAAGCGCCACGCTTCCCGAAGGGAGAAAGGCGGACAGGTATCCGGTAAGCGGCAGGGT
CGGAACAGGAGAGCGCACGAGGGAGCTTCCAGGGGGAAACGCCTGGTATCTTTATAGTCCTGTCGGGTTT
CGCCACCTCTGACTTGAGCGTCGATTTTTGTGATGCTCGTCAGGGGGGCGGAGCCTATGGAAAAACGCCA
GCAACGCGGCCTTTTTACGGTTCCTGGCCTTTTGCTGGCCTTTTGCTCACATGTTCTTTCCTGCGTTATC
CCCTGATTCTGTGGATAACCGTATTACCGCCTTTGAGTGAGCTGATACCGCTCGCCGCAGCCGAACGACC
GAGCGCAGCGAGTCAGTGAGCGAGGAAGCGGAAGAGCGCCTGATGCGGTATTTTCTCCTTACGCATCTGT
GCGGTATTTCACACCGCAATGGTGCACTCTCAGTACAATCTGCTCTGATGCCGCATAGTTAAGCCAGTAT
ACACTCCGCTATCGCTACGTGACTGGGTCATGGCTGCGCCCCGACACCCGCCAACACCCGCTGACGCGCC
CTGACGGGCTTGTCTGCTCCCGGCATCCGCTTACAGACAAGCTGTGACCGTCTCCGGGAGCTGCATGTGT
CAGAGGTTTTCACCGTCATCACCGAAACGCGCGAGGCAGCTGCGGTAAAGCTCATCAGCGTGGTCGTGAA
GCGATTCACAGATGTCTGCCTGTTCATCCGCGTCCAGCTCGTTGAGTTTCTCCAGAAGCGTTAATGTCTG
GCTTCTGATAAAGCGGGCCATGTTAAGGGCGGTTTTTTCCTGTTTGGTCACTGATGCCTCCGTGTAAGGG
GGATTTCTGTTCATGGGGGTAATGATACCGATGAAACGAGAGAGGATGCTCACGATACGGGTTACTGATG
ATGAACATGCCCGGTTACTGGAACGTTGTGAGGGTAAACAACTGGCGGTATGGATGCGGCGGGACCAGAG
AAAAATCACTCAGGGTCAATGCCAGCGCTTCGTTAATACAGATGTAGGTGTTCCACAGGGTAGCCAGCAG
CATCCTGCGATGCAGATCCGGAACATAATGGTGCAGGGCGCTGACTTCCGCGTTTCCAGACTTTACGAAA
CACGGAAACCGAAGACCATTCATGTTGTTGCTCAGGTCGCAGACGTTTTGCAGCAGCAGTCGCTTCACGT
TCGCTCGCGTATCGGTGATTCATTCTGCTAACCAGTAAGGCAACCCCGCCAGCCTAGCCGGGTCCTCAAC
GACAGGAGCACGATCATGCGCACCCGTGGGGCCGCCATGCCGGCGATAATGGCCTGCTTCTCGCCGAAAC
GTTTGGTGGCGGGACCAGTGACGAAGGCTTGAGCGAGGGCGTGCAAGATTCCGAATACCGCAAGCGACAG
GCCGATCATCGTCGCGCTCCAGCGAAAGCGGTCCTCGCCGAAAATGACCCAGAGCGCTGCCGGCACCTGT
CCTACGAGTTGCATGATAAAGAAGACAGTCATAAGTGCGGCGACGATAGTCATGCCCCGCGCCCACCGGA
AGGAGCTGACTGGGTTGAAGGCTCTCAAGGGCATCGGTCGAGATCCCGGTGCCTAATGAGTGAGCTAACT
TACATTAATTGCGTTGCGCTCACTGCCCGCTTTCCAGTCGGGAAACCTGTCGTGCCAGCTGCATTAATGA
ATCGGCCAACGCGCGGGGAGAGGCGGTTTGCGTATTGGGCGCCAGGGTGGTTTTTCTTTTCACCAGTGAG
ACGGGCAACAGCTGATTGCCCTTCACCGCCTGGCCCTGAGAGAGTTGCAGCAAGCGGTCCACGCTGGTTT
GCCCCAGCAGGCGAAAATCCTGTTTGATGGTGGTTAACGGCGGGATATAACATGAGCTGTCTTCGGTATC
GTCGTATCCCACTACCGAGATATCCGCACCAACGCGCAGCCCGGACTCGGTAATGGCGCGCATTGCGCCC
AGCGCCATCTGATCGTTGGCAACCAGCATCGCAGTGGGAACGATGCCCTCATTCAGCATTTGCATGGTTT
GTTGAAAACCGGACATGGCACTCCAGTCGCCTTCCCGTTCCGCTATCGGCTGAATTTGATTGCGAGTGAG
ATATTTATGCCAGCCAGCCAGACGCAGACGCGCCGAGACAGAACTTAATGGGCCCGCTAACAGCGCGATT
TGCTGGTGACCCAATGCGACCAGATGCTCCACGCCCAGTCGCGTACCGTCTTCATGGGAGAAAATAATAC
TGTTGATGGGTGTCTGGTCAGAGACATCAAGAAATAACGCCGGAACATTAGTGCAGGCAGCTTCCACAGC
AATGGCATCCTGGTCATCCAGCGGATAGTTAATGATCAGCCCACTGACGCGTTGCGCGAGAAGATTGTGC
ACCGCCGCTTTACAGGCTTCGACGCCGCTTCGTTCTACCATCGACACCACCACGCTGGCACCCAGTTGAT
CGGCGCGAGATTTAATCGCCGCGACAATTTGCGACGGCGCGTGCAGGGCCAGACTGGAGGTGGCAACGCC
AATCAGCAACGACTGTTTGCCCGCCAGTTGTTGTGCCACGCGGTTGGGAATGTAATTCAGCTCCGCCATC
GCCGCTTCCACTTTTTCCCGCGTTTTCGCAGAAACGTGGCTGGCCTGGTTCACCACGCGGGAAACGGTCT
GATAAGAGACACCGGCATACTCTGCGACATCGTATAACGTTACTGGTTTCACATTCACCACCCTGAATTG
ACTCTCTTCCGGGCGCTATCATGCCATACCGCGAAAGGTTTTGCGCCATTCGATGGTGTCCGGGATCTCG
ACGCTCTCCCTTATGCGACTCCTGCATTAGGAAGCAGCCCAGTAGTAGGTTGAGGCCGTTGAGCACCGCC
GCCGCAAGGAATGGTGCATGCAAGGAGATGGCGCCCAACAGTCCCCCGGCCACGGGGCCTGCCACCATAC
CCACGCCGAAACAAGCGCTCATGAGCCCGAAGTGGCGAGCCCGATCTTCCCCATCGGTGATGTCGGCGAT
ATAGGCGCCAGCAACCGCACCTGTGGCGCCGGTGATGCCGGCCACGATGCGTCCGGCGTAGAGGATCGAG
ATCTCGATCCCGCGAAATTAATACGACTCACTATAGGGGAATTGTGAGCGGATAACAATTCCCCTCTAGA
AATAATTTTGTTTAACTTTAAGAAGGAGATATACCATGGGCAGCAGCCATCATCATCATCATCACAGCAG
CGGCCTGGTGCCGCGCGGCAGCCATATGGCTAGCATGACTGGTGGACAGCAAATGGGTCGCGGATCCGAA
TTCGAGCTCCGTCGACCCATGATGGAAGACGACGGGCAGCCCCGGACTCTATACGTAGGTAACCTTTCCA
GAGATGTGACAGAAGTCCTTATACTTCAGTTGTTCAGTCAGATTGGACCCTGTAAAAGCTGTAAAATGAT
AACAGAGCATACAAGCAATGACCCATATTGCTTTGTGGAATTTTATGAACACAGAGATGCAGCTGCTGCA
TTAGCTGCTATGAATGGGAGAAAAATTTTGGGAAAGGAGGTCAAAGTAAACTGGGCAACCACACCAAGTA
GCCAGAAAAAAGATACTTCCAATCACTTCCATGTGTTTGTTGGGGATTTGAGTCCAGAAATTACAACAGA
AGATATCAAATCAGCATTTGCCCCCTTTGGTAAAATATCGGATGCCCGGGTAGTTAAAGACATGGCAACT
GGAAAATCCAAAGGCTATGGTTTTGTATCTTTTTATAACAAACTGGATGCAGAAAATGCGATTGTGCATA
TGGGCGGTCAGTGGTTGGGTGGTCGTCAAATCCGAACCAATTGGGCCACTCGTAAACCACCTGCACCTAA
AAGTACACAAGAAAACAACACTAAGCAGTTGAGATTTGAAGATGTAGTAAACCAGTCAAGTCCAAAAAAT
TGTACTGTGTACTGTGGAGGAATTGCGTCTGGGTTAACAGATCAGCTTATGAGACAGACATTCTCACCAT
TTGGACAAATTATGGAAATAAGAGTTTTCCCAGAAAAGGGCTATTCATTTGTCAGATTTTCAACCCATGA
AAGTGCAGCCCATGCCATTGTTTCGGTGAACGGTACTACGATTGAAGGACATGTGGTTAAATGCTATTGG
GGTAAAGAATCTCCTGATATGACTAAAAACTTCCAACAGGTTGACTATAGTCAATGGGGCCAATGGAGCC
AAGTGTATGGAAACCCACAACAGTATGGACAGTATATGGCAAATGGGTGGCAAGTACCGCCTTATGGAGT
ATACGGGCAACCATGGAATCAACAAGGATTTGGAGTAGATCAATCACCTTCTGCTGCTTGGATGGGTGGA
TTTGGTGCTCAGCCTCCCCAAGGACAAGCTCCTCCCCCTGTAATACCTCCTCCTAACCAAGCCGGATATG
GTATGGCAAGTTACCAAACACAGTGAGCGGCCGCACTCGAGCACCACCACCACCACCACTGAGATCCGGC
TGCTAACAAAGCCCGAAAGGAAGCTGAGTTGGCTGCTGCCACCGCTGAGCAATAACTAGCATAACCCCTT
GGGGCCTCTAAACGGGTCTTGAGGGGTTTTTTGCTGAAAGGAGGAACTATATCCGGAT
Features (pLannotate 1.2.2; 22 found; start..end, strand, type, name):
     12..440     +  rep_origin     f1 ori (sequence partly withheld): f1 bacteriophage origin of replication; arrow indicates direction of (+) strand synthesis
    493..550     +  promoter       AmpR promoter (fragment): bla
    559..1374    -  CDS            KanR: aminoglycoside phosphotransferase; aph(3')-Ia; confers resistance to kanamycin in bacteria or G418 (Geneticin®) in eukaryotes
   1496..2084    +  rep_origin     ori: high-copy-number ColE1/pMB1/pBR322/pUC origin of replication
   2270..2409    -  misc_feature   bom: basis of mobility region from pBR322
   2511..2702    -  CDS            rop: Rop protein, which maintains plasmids at low copy number; rop
   2719..3099    +  CDS            YPB1_ECOLX: Protein predicted: Swiss-Prot protein existence level 4. From Escherichia coli.
   3171..3462    -  CDS            TcR (fragment): tetracycline efflux protein; tet; confers resistance to tetracycline
   3477..3498    -  protein_bind   CAP binding site: CAP binding activates transcription in the presence of cAMP. E. coli catabolite activator protein
   3511..4593    -  CDS            lacI: lac repressor; lacI; The lac repressor binds to the lac operator to inhibit transcription in E. coli. This inhibition can be relieved by adding lactose or isopropyl-β-D-thiogalactopyranoside (IPTG).
   4594..4671    -  promoter       lacI promoter: lacI
   4679..4958    -  CDS            TcR (fragment): tetracycline efflux protein; tet; confers resistance to tetracycline
   4980..4998    +  promoter       T7 promoter: promoter for bacteriophage T7 RNA polymerase
   4999..5023    +  protein_bind   lac operator: The lac repressor binds to the lac operator to inhibit transcription in E. coli. This inhibition can be relieved by adding lactose or isopropyl-β-D-thiogalactopyranoside (IPTG). lac repressor encoded by lacI
   5038..5060    +  RBS            RBS: efficient ribosome binding site from bacteriophage T7 gene 10 (Olins and Rangwala, 1989)
   5079..5095    +  CDS            capTEV™ (fragment): composite tag for in vivo biotinylation, TEV protease cleavage, and 6xHis tagging
   5106..5123    +  CDS            thrombin site: thrombin recognition and cleavage site
   5127..5159    +  CDS            T7 tag (gene 10 leader): leader peptide from bacteriophage T7 gene 10 promotes efficient translation in E. coli
   5190..6314    +  CDS            TIAL1: TIAR_HUMAN - Experimental evidence at protein level: Swiss-Prot protein existence level 1. RNA-binding protein. Possesses nucleolytic activity against cytotoxic lymphocyte target cells. May be involved in apoptosis. From Homo sapiens (Human).
   6333..6350    +  CDS            9xHis (fragment): 9xHis affinity tag
   6360..6409    +  CDS            SET1 (fragment): solubility-enhancement tag derived from T7 phage gene 10B
   6417..6464    +  terminator     T7 terminator: transcription terminator for bacteriophage T7 RNA polymerase
