[The description below was written by a language model from this plasmid's Addgene catalogue record and pLannotate feature annotations shown in this document.]
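Description:
pET28a_TIAL1 is a bacterial expression plasmid of about 6.5 kb built on the pET28a backbone and carrying the human TIAL1 coding sequence, which encodes the RNA-binding protein TIAR. The catalogue purpose line refers to expression of TIA1, but the insert name, gene entry and sequence annotation all identify the insert as TIAL1, so that line appears to be a slip for this related family member. The plasmid is selected with kanamycin through the aph(3')-Ia gene. It replicates from a pBR322-type origin accompanied by the bom region and the rop gene, which restrains copy number, although the record lists copy number as unknown. An f1 origin is also present. The short tetracycline-resistance and AmpR promoter fragments in the table are backbone remnants, not functional markers.

Expression is driven by a T7 promoter followed directly by a lac operator, with the T7 gene 10 ribosome binding site upstream of the open reading frame and a T7 terminator downstream. The plasmid-borne lacI gene supplies repressor, so transcription stays low until it is induced with IPTG in a host that provides T7 RNA polymerase. The protein is made with N-terminal tags from the backbone: a 6xHis tag (picked up by the annotation as a fragment of a composite tag), a thrombin cleavage site and the T7 gene 10 leader tag. These allow metal-affinity purification, antibody detection and optional removal of the His tag. A backbone His-tag sequence also lies just after the insert, but the record does not show whether it is translated, and the cloning sites are not recorded. The construct is intended for producing recombinant TIAL1 in E. coli, and was deposited with a study of the TIA1 protein family in stress response and cell cycle regulation.
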