Addgene plasmid #106092: pET28a_TIAL1
Purpose: bacterial protein expression of TIA1
Depositing lab: Thomas Tuschl. Depositing organization: Rockefeller University. Publication: The TIA1 RNA-Binding Protein Family Regulates EIF2AK2-Mediated Stress Response and Cell Cycle Progression. Meyer C, Garzia A, Mazzola M, Gerstberger S, Molina H, Tuschl T. Mol Cell. 2018 Feb 15;69(4):622-635.e6. doi: 10.1016/j.molcel.2018.01.011. PubMed 29429924.
Backbone
  Vector backbone: pET28a
  Vector type: Bacterial Expression
Growth in bacteria
  Bacterial resistance: Kanamycin, 50 μg/mL
  Growth temperature: 37°C
  Growth strain: DH5alpha
  Copy number: Unknown
Gene/Insert
  Gene/Insert name: TIAL1
  Species: H. sapiens (human)
  Entrez Gene: TIAL1 (a.k.a. TCBP, TIAR)
  Tag / fusion protein: 6xHis-thrombin (N terminal on backbone); T7 (N terminal on backbone)
  Cloning method: Restriction Enzyme; 5′ cloning site unknown (unknown if destroyed); 3′ cloning site unknown (unknown if destroyed)
Terms and licenses: Academic/Nonprofit Terms; Industry Terms: Not Available to Industry
How to cite: pET28a_TIAL1 was a gift from Thomas Tuschl (Addgene plasmid # 106092 ; http://n2t.net/addgene:106092 ; RRID:Addgene_106092)
